>Addgene plasmid #104036 | pFETCh_GATAD1 | depositor full sequence | sequence record 196929 | Full Sequence
CCTTCGGGATTCCTCTACTGCCTCCTCTTTCTAATCCCCAGATTCTGATATGCATCCTTGTCCTACAGCG
AGGCAGCATGGCATGAGGTCAGAACACCAGTTCTGGAGCCAGACTGTCTAGGTTCACAGCCTGCCATTTA
CCGGCCATGTGACTTTGGCAAGTTTCTTAGTCTCTCTTGCCTCACTTTCCTCATATGTAAAATGGGAATA
ATAATAGTGCCTACCTCAGAAGGTTGATGTGAGGAATGAAGGTATTGATACATGTAAACTTAGAGCAGTG
TGGGTACAAAATAAACATGATGCAAGTGTTCAATCACTGTTTTTGGGAGAATGCCATATTCTTTAAGCCG
TTAAAGAAGAAAAAATGATTAAGAATAATTTCAAAGTAATGCATGTTTCAAGGGCTAATGCCAGGTTGCT
CCCAGAGTGGTCTCTCCCAGTGTCTAGAAATTTTAACATCTTATGAAAATGATATATATGGTCAAAAATG
TATTTAACCTTTCCCTTGGCTGCCTTCCAGGGCCAGAGGAAGATCTTCCAAGGAAGATGGAATACTTGGA
ATTTGTTTGTCATGCACCTTCTGAGTATTTCAAGTCACGGTCATCACCATTTCCCACAGTTCCCACCAGA
CCAGAGAAGGGCTACATATGGACTCATGTTGGGCCTACTCCTGCAATAACAATTAAGGAATCAGTTGCCA
ACCACCTAGGGAGCGGAGGAGGTTCCGGTGGAGGTGGTTCTGGAGATTACAAGGATGACGACGATAAGGG
CGATTACAAGGATGACGACGATAAGGGAGATTACAAGGATGACGACGATAAGGTTTCAGGAAGCGGAGCT
ACTAACTTCAGCCTGCTGAAGCAGGCTGGAGACGTGGAGGAGAACCCTGGACCTGGATCGTTTCGCATGA
TTGAACAAGATGGATTGCACGCAGGTTCTCCGGCCGCTTGGGTGGAGAGGCTATTCGGCTATGACTGGGC
ACAACAGACAATCGGCTGCTCTGATGCCGCCGTGTTCCGGCTGTCAGCGCAGGGGCGCCCGGTTCTTTTT
GTCAAGACCGACCTGTCCGGTGCCCTGAATGAACTGCAGGACGAGGCAGCGCGGCTATCGTGGCTGGCCA
CGACGGGCGTTCCTTGCGCAGCTGTGCTCGACGTTGTCACTGAAGCGGGAAGGGACTGGCTGCTATTGGG
CGAAGTGCCGGGGCAGGATCTCCTGTCATCTCACCTTGCTCCTGCCGAGAAAGTATCCATCATGGCTGAT
GCAATGCGGCGGCTGCATACGCTTGATCCGGCTACCTGCCCATTCGACCACCAAGCGAAACATCGCATCG
AGCGAGCACGTACTCGGATGGAAGCCGGTCTTGTCGATCAGGATGATCTGGACGAAGAGCATCAGGGGCT
CGCGCCAGCCGAACTGTTCGCCAGGCTCAAGGCGCGCATGCCCGACGGCGAGGATCTCGTCGTGACCCAT
GGCGATGCCTGCTTGCCGAATATCATGGTGGAAAATGGCCGCTTTTCTGGATTCATCGACTGTGGCCGGC
TGGGTGTGGCCGACCGCTATCAGGACATAGCGTTGGCTACCCGTGATATTGCTGAAGAGCTTGGCGGCGA
ATGGGCTGACCGCTTCCTCGTGCTTTACGGTATCGCCGCTCCCGATTCGCAGCGCATCGCCTTCTATCGC
CTTCTTGACGAGTTCTTCTGATTCGAACATCACTGGGTTTCCAGGCCTGGTGTGGTGGCTCACGCCTGTA
GCCCCAGCTATTGCACCACTGCTCTCCAAGCTGGGCAATGGAGTCAGATTCTCTTTCTTAAAAAACCACA
AAAAAACTGGATTTCCAGTTCTCTAATATTCTTAGTACCACAAGATATGTCATAGGTATCTTTAAATGAA
ATTCTTAGCTGGAAAAGTGACTAAAAAGTTTTTCTCCTGCTACCTAGTAATAAACAAATCATTGTTTATT
ACTGGTCACTTAGAAAATTAAAAGGGATAGGGCCAGGCACAGTGGCTTATGCCTGTAATTGCAGCACTTT
TAGAGGCCGAGGCAGGCGGATCACCTGAGGTCGGGAAGTGGATCGCCTGAGGTCAGGAGTTCGAGACCAG
CCTGGCCAACATGGCGAAACCCCGTCGCTACTAAAAATACAAAAATTAGCCAGGTGTGGTGGCATGTGCC
TGTAATCCCAGCTATTTGGGAGGCTGAGGCAGGAGAATCGCCTAAACCCAGGAGGTGGAGGTTGTAGTGA
GCCAAGATTGCACCGCTGTGCTCCAGCCTGGGCAACAGAGTGAGACTCTTGTCTCGGAAAAAAACTTGGA
AAGTCCTCTCCACTGACTGTAGCCTCCAATTCACTGGCCGTCGTTCACTGGCCGTCGTTTTACAACGTCG
TGACTGGGAAAACCCTGGCGTTACCCAACTTAATCGCCTTGCAGCACATCCCCCTTTCGCCAGCTGGCGT
AATAGCGAAGAGGCCCGCACCGATCGCCCTTCCCAACAGTTGCGCAGCCTGAATGGCGAATGCGATTTAT
TCAACAAAGCCGCCGTCCCGTCAAGTCAGCGTAATGCTCTGCCAGTGTTACAACCAATTAACCAATTCTG
ATTAGAAAAACTCATCGAGCATCAAATGAAACTGCAATTTATTCATATCAGGATTATCAATACCATATTT
TTGAAAAAGCCGTTTCTGTAATGAAGGAGAAAACTCACCGAGGCAGTTCCATAGGATGGCAAGATCCTGG
TATCGGTCTGCGATTCCGACTCGTCCAACATCAATACAACCTATTAATTTCCCCTCGTCAAAAATAAGGT
TATCAAGTGAGAAATCACCATGAGTGACGACTGAATCCGGTGAGAATGGCAAAAGCTTATGCATTTCTTT
CCAGACTTGTTCAACAGGCCAGCCATTACGCTCGTCATCAAAATCACTCGCATCAACCAAACCGTTATTC
ATTCGTGATTGCGCCTGAGCGAGACGAAATACGCGATCGCTGTTAAAAGGACAATTACAAACAGGAATCG
AATGCAACCGGCGCAGGAACACTGCCAGCGCATCAACAATATTTTCACCTGAATCAGGATATTCTTCTAA
TACCTGGAATGCTGTTTTCCCGGGGATCGCAGTGGTGAGTAACCATGCATCATCAGGAGTACGGATAAAA
TGCTTGATGGTCGGAAGAGGCATAAATTCCGTCAGCCAGTTTAGTCTGACCATCTCATCTGTAACATCAT
TGGCAACGCTACCTTTGCCATGTTTCAGAAACAACTCTGGCGCATCGGGCTTCCCATACAATCGATAGAT
TGTCGCACCTGATTGCCCGACATTATCGCGAGCCCATTTATACCCATATAAATCAGCATCCATGTTGGAA
TTTAATCGCGGCTTCGAGCAAGACGTTTCCCGTTGAATATGGCTCATAACACCCCTTGTATTACTGTTTA
TGTAAGCAGACAGTTTTATTGTTCATGATGATATATTTTTATCTTGTGCAATGTAACATCAGAGATTTTG
AGACACAACGTGGCTTTGTTGAATAAATCGAACTTTTGCTGAGTTGAAGGATCAGATCACGCATCTTCCC
GACAACGCAGACCGTTCCGTGGCAAAGCAAAAGTTCAAAATCACCAACTGGTCCACCTACAACAAAGCTC
TCATCAACCGTGGCTCCCTCACTTTCTGGCTGGATGATGGGGCGATTCAGGCCTGGTATGAGTCAGCAAC
ACCTTCTTCACGAGGCAGACCTCTCGACGGAGTTCCACTGAGCGTCAGACCCCGTAGAAAAGATCAAAGG
ATCTTCTTGAGATCCTTTTTTTCTGCGCGTAATCTGCTGCTTGCAAACAAAAAAACCACCGCTACCAGCG
GTGGTTTGTTTGCCGGATCAAGAGCTACCAACTCTTTTTCCGAAGGTAACTGGCTTCAGCAGAGCGCAGA
TACCAAATACTGTTCTTCTAGTGTAGCCGTAGTTAGGCCACCACTTCAAGAACTCTGTAGCACCGCCTAC
ATACCTCGCTCTGCTAATCCTGTTACCAGTGGCTGCTGCCAGTGGCGATAAGTCGTGTCTTACCGGGTTG
GACTCAAGACGATAGTTACCGGATAAGGCGCAGCGGTCGGGCTGAACGGGGGGTTCGTGCACACAGCCCA
GCTTGGAGCGAACGACCTACACCGAACTGAGATACCTACAGCGTGAGCTATGAGAAAGCGCCACGCTTCC
CGAAGGGAGAAAGGCGGACAGGTATCCGGTAAGCGGCAGGGTCGGAACAGGAGAGCGCACGAGGGAGCTT
CCAGGGGGAAACGCCTGGTATCTTTATAGTCCTGTCGGGTTTCGCCACCTCTGACTTGAGCGTCGATTTT
TGTGATGCTCGTCAGGGGGGCGGAGCCTATGGAAAAACGCCAGCAACGCGGCCTTTTTACGGTTCCTGGC
CTTTTGCTGGCCTTTTGCTCACATGTTCTTTCCTGCGTTATCCCCTGATTCTGTGGATAACCGTATTACC
GCCTTTGAGTGAGCTGATACCGCTCGCCGCAGCCGAACGACCGAGCGCAGCGAGTCAGTGAGCGAGGAAG
CGGAAGAAGCTCGCACATTCAGCAGCGTTTTTCAGCGCGTTTTCGATCAACGTTTCAATGTTGGTATCAA
CACCAGGTTTAACTTTGAACTTATCGGCACTGACGGTTACTGATTTTGAACTTTTGCTTTGCCACGGAAC
GGTCTGCGTTGTCGGGAAGATGCGTGATCTGATCCTTCAACTCAGCAAAAGTTCCCAATACGCAAACCGC
CTCTCCCCGCGCGTTGGCCGATTCATTAATGCAGCTGGCACGACAGGTTTCCCGACTGGAAAGCGGGCAG
TGAGCGCAACGCAATTAATGTGAGTTAGCTCACTCATTAGGCACCCCAGGCTTTACACTTTATGCTTCCG
GCTCGTATGTTGTGTGGAATTGTGAGCGGATAACAATTTCACACAGGAAACAGCTATGACCATGATTACG
CCAAGCTTGCATGCCTGCAGGTCGACTCTAGAGGATCCCCGGGTACCGAGCTCGAATTAGCTTGCATGCC
TGCAGGTCAATTCCCTGGCATTATGCCCAGTACATGACCTTATGGGACTTTCCTACTTGGCAGTACATCT
ACGTATTAGTCATCGCTATTACCATGGTGATGCGGTTTTGGCAGTACATCAATGGGCGTGGATAGCGGTT
TGACTCACGGGGATTTCAAGTCTCCACCCCATTGACGTCAATGGGAGTTTGTTTTGGCACCAAAATCAAC
GGGACTTTCCAAAATGTCGTAACAACTCCGCCCCATTGACGCAAATGGGCGGTAGGCGTGTACGGTGGGA
GGTCTATATAAGCAGAGCTCGTTTAGTGAACCGTCAGATCGCCTGGAGACGCCATCCACGCTGTTTTGAC
CTCCATAGGAGACACCGGGACCGATCCAGCCTGGGGATCCCGACCATGGCTTCGTACCCCTGCCATCAAC
ACGCGTCTGCGTTCGACCAGGCTGCGCGTTCTCGCGGCCATAGCAACCGACGTACGGCGTTGCGCCCTCG
CCGGCAGCAAGAAGCCACGGAAGTCCGCCTGGAGCAGAAAATGCCCACGCTACTGCGGGTTTATATAGAC
GGTCCTCACGGGATGGGGAAAACCACCACCACGCAACTGCTGGTGGCCCTGGGTTCGCGCGACGATATCG
TCTACGTACCCGAGCCGATGACTTACTGGCAGGTGCTGGGGGCTTCCGAGACAATCGCGAACATCTACAC
CACACAACACCGCCTCGACCAGGGTGAGATATCGGCCGGGGACGCGGCGGTGGTAATGACAAGCGCCCAG
ATAACAATGGGCATGCCTTATGCCGTGACCGACGCCGTTCTGGCTCCTCATATCGGGGGGGAGGCTGGGA
GCTCACATGCCCCGCCCCCGGCCCTCACCCTCATCTTCGACCGCCATCCCATCGCCGCCCTCCTGTGCTA
CCCGGCCGCGCGATACCTTATGGGCAGCATGACCCCCCAGGCCGTGCTGGCGTTCGTGGCCCTCATCCCG
CCGACCTTGCCCGGCACAAACATCGTGTTGGGGGCCCTTCCGGAGGACAGACACATCGACCGCCTGGCCA
AACGCCAGCGCCCCGGCGAGCGGCTTGACCTGGCTATGCTGGCCGCGATTCGCCGCGTTTACGGGCTGCT
TGCCAATACGGTGCGGTATCTGCAGGGCGGCGGGTCGTGGCGGGAGGATTGGGGACAGCTTTCGGGGACG
GCCGTGCCGCCCCAGGGTGCCGAGCCCCAGAGCAACGCGGGCCCACGACCCCATATCGGGGACACGTTAT
TTACCCTGTTTCGGGCCCCCGAGTTGCTGGCCCCCAACGGCGACCTGTACAACGTGTTTGCCTGGGCCTT
GGACGTCTTGGCCAAACGCCTCCGTCCCATGCACGTCTTTATCCTGGATTACGACCAATCGCCCGCCGGC
TGCCGGGACGCCCTGCTGCAACTTACCTCCGGGATGGTCCAGACCCACGTCACCACCCCCGGCTCCATAC
CGACGATCTGCGACCTGGCGCGCACGTTTGCCCGGGAGATGGGGGAGGCTAACTGAGGATCCCACGTCAC
TATTGTATACTCTATATTATACTCTATGTTATACTCTGTAATCCTACTCAATAAACGTGTCACGCCTGTG
AAACCGTACTAAGTCTCCCGTGTATTCTTATCACCATCAGGTGACATCCTCGCCCAGGCTGTCAATCATG
CCGGTATCGATTCCAGTAGCACCGGCCCCACGCTGACAACCCACTCTTGCAGCGTTAGCAGCGCCCCTCT
TAACAAGCCGACCCCCACCAGCGTCGCGGTTACTAACACTCCTCTCCCCGACCTGCAGCCCAGCT
Features (pLannotate 1.2.2; 22 found; start..end, strand, type, name):
    520..708     +  CDS            GATAD1 (fragment): GATD1_HUMAN - Also known as ODAG. Experimental evidence at protein level: Swiss-Prot protein existence level 1. Component of some chromatin complex recruited to chromatin sites methylated 'Lys-4' of histone H3 (H3K4me), with a preference for trimethylated form (H3K4me3). From Homo sapiens (Human).
    742..795     +  CDS            3xFLAG (fragment): three tandem FLAG® epitope tags
    799..823     +  CDS            3xFLAG (fragment): three tandem FLAG® epitope tags
    907..1698    +  CDS            neo: KKA2_KLEPN - Also known as kan, nptII. Experimental evidence at protein level: Swiss-Prot protein existence level 1. Resistance to kanamycin, neomycin, paromomycin, ribostamycin, butirosin and gentamicin B. From Klebsiella pneumoniae.
   2002..2064    -  CDS            ZNF701 (fragment): ZN701_HUMAN - Experimental evidence at protein level: Swiss-Prot protein existence level 1. May be involved in transcriptional regulation. From Homo sapiens (Human).
   2078..2287    -  CDS            C9orf85 (fragment): CI085_HUMAN - Experimental evidence at protein level: Swiss-Prot protein existence level 1. From Homo sapiens (Human).
   2354..2510    +  CDS            lacZα (fragment): LacZα fragment of β-galactosidase; lacZ fragment
   2592..3407    -  CDS            KanR: aminoglycoside phosphotransferase; aph(3')-Ia; confers resistance to kanamycin in bacteria or G418 (Geneticin®) in eukaryotes
   3592..3732    +  CDS            TRA2_ECOLX (fragment): Protein predicted: Swiss-Prot protein existence level 4. Required for transposition of transposon Tn903. From Escherichia coli.
   3787..4375    +  rep_origin     ori: high-copy-number ColE1/pMB1/pBR322/pUC origin of replication
   4744..4833    +  CDS            lacI (fragment): lac repressor; lacI; The lac repressor binds to the lac operator to inhibit transcription in E. coli. This inhibition can be relieved by adding lactose or isopropyl-β-D-thiogalactopyranoside (IPTG).
   4846..4867    +  protein_bind   CAP binding site: CAP binding activates transcription in the presence of cAMP. E. coli catabolite activator protein
   4882..4912    +  promoter       lac promoter: promoter for the E. coli lac operon
   4920..4936    +  protein_bind   lac operator: The lac repressor binds to the lac operator to inhibit transcription in E. coli. This inhibition can be relieved by adding lactose or isopropyl-β-D-thiogalactopyranoside (IPTG). lac repressor encoded by lacI
   4973..5028    -  misc_feature   MCS: pUC18/19 multiple cloning site
   5029..5048    -  misc_feature   MCS (fragment): pUC18/19 multiple cloning site
   5054..5136    +  enhancer       CMV enhancer (fragment): human cytomegalovirus immediate early enhancer; contains an 18-bp deletion relative to the standard CMV enhancer
   5208..5225    -  promoter       CMV promoter (fragment): human cytomegalovirus (CMV) immediate early promoter
   5288..5339    +  promoter       CMVd2 promoter: truncated human cytomegalovirus (CMV) immediate early promoter that yields moderately reduced expression relative to the full-length promoter
   5430..5501    -  CDS            UL24_HHV11 (fragment): Experimental evidence at protein level: Swiss-Prot protein existence level 1. May participate in nuclear egress of viral particles. Plays a role in the dispersal of several host nucleolar proteins including NCL/nucleolin and NPM1. Since deletion of host NCL/nucleolin negatively impact on nuclear egress, UL24 supposedly acts on this process through its effect on host nucleoli. From Human herpesvirus 1 (strain 17) (HHV-1) (Human herpes simplex virus 1).
   5571..6566    +  CDS            ΔTK: truncated herpes simplex virus thymidine kinase (Salomon et al., 1995) confers sensitivity to nucleoside analogs such as acyclovir or ganciclovir
   6678..41      +  CDS            UL122 (fragment) (across the origin): VIE2_HCMVT - Experimental evidence at protein level: Swiss-Prot protein existence level 1. Stimulates viral early and late gene expression and thus play a crucial role in the regulation of productive infection. In addition, activates quiescent cells to reenter the cell cycle and upregulates several E2F-responsive genes, which are responsible for pushing the cell into S phase. In S-phase, inhibits cellular DNA synthesis and blocks further cell cycle progression. From Human cytomegalovirus (strain Towne) (HHV-5) (Human herpesvirus 5).
