>Addgene plasmid #104036 | pFETCh_GATAD1 | addgene full sequence | sequence record 211492 | Addgene NGS Result
TCCCAATACGCAAACCGCCTCTCCCCGCGCGTTGGCCGATTCATTAATGCAGCTGGCACGACAGGTTTCC
CGACTGGAAAGCGGGCAGTGAGCGCAACGCAATTAATGTGAGTTAGCTCACTCATTAGGCACCCCAGGCT
TTACACTTTATGCTTCCGGCTCGTATGTTGTGTGGAATTGTGAGCGGATAACAATTTCACACAGGAAACA
GCTATGACCATGATTACGCCAAGCTTGCATGCCTGCAGGTCGACTCTAGAGGATCCCCGGGTACCGAGCT
CGAATTAGCTTGCATGCCTGCAGGTCAATTCCCTGGCATTATGCCCAGTACATGACCTTATGGGACTTTC
CTACTTGGCAGTACATCTACGTATTAGTCATCGCTATTACCATGGTGATGCGGTTTTGGCAGTACATCAA
TGGGCGTGGATAGCGGTTTGACTCACGGGGATTTCAAGTCTCCACCCCATTGACGTCAATGGGAGTTTGT
TTTGGCACCAAAATCAACGGGACTTTCCAAAATGTCGTAACAACTCCGCCCCATTGACGCAAATGGGCGG
TAGGCGTGTACGGTGGGAGGTCTATATAAGCAGAGCTCGTTTAGTGAACCGTCAGATCGCCTGGAGACGC
CATCCACGCTGTTTTGACCTCCATAGGAGACACCGGGACCGATCCAGCCTGGGGATCCCGACCATGGCTT
CGTACCCCTGCCATCAACACGCGTCTGCGTTCGACCAGGCTGCGCGTTCTCGCGGCCATAGCAACCGACG
TACGGCGTTGCGCCCTCGCCGGCAGCAAGAAGCCACGGAAGTCCGCCTGGAGCAGAAAATGCCCACGCTA
CTGCGGGTTTATATAGACGGTCCTCACGGGATGGGGAAAACCACCACCACGCAACTGCTGGTGGCCCTGG
GTTCGCGCGACGATATCGTCTACGTACCCGAGCCGATGACTTACTGGCAGGTGCTGGGGGCTTCCGAGAC
AATCGCGAACATCTACACCACACAACACCGCCTCGACCAGGGTGAGATATCGGCCGGGGACGCGGCGGTG
GTAATGACAAGCGCCCAGATAACAATGGGCATGCCTTATGCCGTGACCGACGCCGTTCTGGCTCCTCATA
TCGGGGGGGAGGCTGGGAGCTCACATGCCCCGCCCCCGGCCCTCACCCTCATCTTCGACCGCCATCCCAT
CGCCGCCCTCCTGTGCTACCCGGCCGCGCGATACCTTATGGGCAGCATGACCCCCCAGGCCGTGCTGGCG
TTCGTGGCCCTCATCCCGCCGACCTTGCCCGGCACAAACATCGTGTTGGGGGCCCTTCCGGAGGACAGAC
ACATCGACCGCCTGGCCAAACGCCAGCGCCCCGGCGAGCGGCTTGACCTGGCTATGCTGGCCGCGATTCG
CCGCGTTTACGGGCTGCTTGCCAATACGGTGCGGTATCTGCAGGGCGGCGGGTCGTGGCGGGAGGATTGG
GGACAGCTTTCGGGGACGGCCGTGCCGCCCCAGGGTGCCGAGCCCCAGAGCAACGCGGGCCCACGACCCC
ATATCGGGGACACGTTATTTACCCTGTTTCGGGCCCCCGAGTTGCTGGCCCCCAACGGCGACCTGTACAA
CGTGTTTGCCTGGGCCTTGGACGTCTTGGCCAAACGCCTCCGTCCCATGCACGTCTTTATCCTGGATTAC
GACCAATCGCCCGCCGGCTGCCGGGACGCCCTGCTGCAACTTACCTCCGGGATGGTCCAGACCCACGTCA
CCACCCCCGGCTCCATACCGACGATCTGCGACCTGGCGCGCACGTTTGCCCGGGAGATGGGGGAGGCTAA
CTGAGGATCCCACGTCACTATTGTATACTCTATATTATACTCTATGTTATACTCTGTAATCCTACTCAAT
AAACGTGTCACGCCTGTGAAACCGTACTAAGTCTCCCGTGTATTCTTATCACCATCAGGTGACATCCTCG
CCCAGGCTGTCAATCATGCCGGTATCGATTCCAGTAGCACCGGCCCCACGCTGACAACCCACTCTTGCAG
CGTTAGCAGCGCCCCTCTTAACAAGCCGACCCCCACCAGCGTCGCGGTTACTAACACTCCTCTCCCCGAC
CTGCAGCCCAGCTCCTTCGGGATTCCTCTACTGCCTCCTCTTTCTAATCCCCAGATTCTGATATGCATCC
TTGTCCTACAGCGAGGCAGCATGGCATGAGGTCAGAACACCAGTTCTGGAGCCAGACTGTCTAGGTTCAC
AGCCTGCCATTTACCGGCCATGTGACTTTGGCAAGTTTCTTAGTCTCTCTTGCCTCACTTTCCTCATATG
TAAAATGGGAATAATAATAGTGCCTACCTCAGAAGGTTGATGTGAGGAATGAAGGTATTGATACATGTAA
ACTTAGAGCAGTGTGGGTACAAAATAAACATGATGCAAGTGTTCAATCACTGTTTTTGGGAGAATGCCAT
ATTCTTTAAGCCGTTAAAGAAGAAAAAATGATTAAGAATAATTTCAAAGTAATGCATGTTTCAAGGGCTA
ATGCCAGGTTGCTCCCAGAGTGGTCTCTCCCAGTGTCTAGAAATTTTAACATCTTATGAAAATGATATAT
ATGGTCAAAAATGTATTTAACCTTTCCCTTGGCTGCCTTCCAGGGCCAGAGGAAGATCTTCCAAGGAAGA
TGGAATACTTGGAATTTGTTTGTCATGCACCTTCTGAGTATTTCAAGTCACGGTCATCACCATTTCCCAC
AGTTCCCACCAGACCAGAGAAGGGCTACATATGGACTCATGTTGGGCCTACTCCTGCAATAACAATTAAG
GAATCAGTTGCCAACCACCTAGGGAGCGGAGGAGGTTCCGGTGGAGGTGGTTCTGGAGATTACAAGGATG
ACGACGATAAGGGCGATTACAAGGATGACGACGATAAGGGAGATTACAAGGATGACGACGATAAGGTTTC
AGGAAGCGGAGCTACTAACTTCAGCCTGCTGAAGCAGGCTGGAGACGTGGAGGAGAACCCTGGACCTGGA
TCGTTTCGCATGATTGAACAAGATGGATTGCACGCAGGTTCTCCGGCCGCTTGGGTGGAGAGGCTATTCG
GCTATGACTGGGCACAACAGACAATCGGCTGCTCTGATGCCGCCGTGTTCCGGCTGTCAGCGCAGGGGCG
CCCGGTTCTTTTTGTCAAGACCGACCTGTCCGGTGCCCTGAATGAACTGCAGGACGAGGCAGCGCGGCTA
TCGTGGCTGGCCACGACGGGCGTTCCTTGCGCAGCTGTGCTCGACGTTGTCACTGAAGCGGGAAGGGACT
GGCTGCTATTGGGCGAAGTGCCGGGGCAGGATCTCCTGTCATCTCACCTTGCTCCTGCCGAGAAAGTATC
CATCATGGCTGATGCAATGCGGCGGCTGCATACGCTTGATCCGGCTACCTGCCCATTCGACCACCAAGCG
AAACATCGCATCGAGCGAGCACGTACTCGGATGGAAGCCGGTCTTGTCGATCAGGATGATCTGGACGAAG
AGCATCAGGGGCTCGCGCCAGCCGAACTGTTCGCCAGGCTCAAGGCGCGCATGCCCGACGGCGAGGATCT
CGTCGTGACCCATGGCGATGCCTGCTTGCCGAATATCATGGTGGAAAATGGCCGCTTTTCTGGATTCATC
GACTGTGGCCGGCTGGGTGTGGCCGACCGCTATCAGGACATAGCGTTGGCTACCCGTGATATTGCTGAAG
AGCTTGGCGGCGAATGGGCTGACCGCTTCCTCGTGCTTTACGGTATCGCCGCTCCCGATTCGCAGCGCAT
CGCCTTCTATCGCCTTCTTGACGAGTTCTTCTGATTCGAACATCACTGGGTTTCCAGGCCTGGTGTGGTG
GCTCACGCCTGTAGCCCCAGCTATTGCACCACTGCTCTCCAAGCTGGGCAATGGAGTCAGATTCTCTTTC
TTAAAAAACCACAAAAAAACTGGATTTCCAGTTCTCTAATATTCTTAGTACCACAAGATATGTCATAGGT
ATCTTTAAATGAAATTCTTAGCTGGAAAAGTGACTAAAAAGTTTTTCTCCTGCTACCTAGTAATAAACAA
ATCATTGTTTATTACTGGTCACTTAGAAAATTAAAAGGGATAGGGCCAGGCACAGTGGCTTATGCCTGTA
ATTGCAGCACTTTTAGAGGCCGAGGCAGGCGGATCACCTGAGGTCGGGAAGTGGATCGCCTGAGGTCAGG
AGTTCGAGACCAGCCTGGCCAACATGGCGAAACCCCGTCGCTACTAAAAATACAAAAATTAGCCAGGTGT
GGTGGCATGTGCCTGTAATCCCAGCTATTTGGGAGGCTGAGGCAGGAGAATCGCCTAAACCCAGGAGGTG
GAGGTTGTAGTGAGCCAAGATTGCACCGCTGTGCTCCAGCCTGGGCAACAGAGTGAGACTCTTGTCTCGG
AAAAAAACTTGGAAAGTCCTCTCCACTGACTGTAGCCTCCAATTCACTGGCCGTCGTTCACTGGCCGTCG
TTTTACAACGTCGTGACTGGGAAAACCCTGGCGTTACCCAACTTAATCGCCTTGCAGCACATCCCCCTTT
CGCCAGCTGGCGTAATAGCGAAGAGGCCCGCACCGATCGCCCTTCCCAACAGTTGCGCAGCCTGAATGGC
GAATGCGATTTATTCAACAAAGCCGCCGTCCCGTCAAGTCAGCGTAATGCTCTGCCAGTGTTACAACCAA
TTAACCAATTCTGATTAGAAAAACTCATCGAGCATCAAATGAAACTGCAATATATTCATATCAGGATTAT
CAATACCATATTTTTGAAAAAGCCGTTTCTGTAATGAAGGAGAAAACTCACCGAGGCAGTTCCATAGGAT
GGCAAGATCCTGGTATCGGTCTGCGATTCCGACTCGTCCAACATCAATACAACCTATTAATTTCCCCTCG
TCAAAAATAAGGTTATCAAGTGAGAAATCACCATGAGTGACGACTGAATCCGGTGAGAATGGCAAAAGCT
TATGCATTTCTTTCCAGACTTGTTCAACAGGCCAGCCATTACGCTCGTCATCAAAATCACTCGCATCAAC
CAAACCGTTATTCATTCGTGATTGCGCCTGAGCGAGACGAAATACGCGATCGCTGTTAAAAGGACAATTA
CAAACAGGAATCGAATGCAACCGGCGCAGGAACACTGCCAGCGCATCAACAATATTTTCACCTGAATCAG
GATATTCTTCTAATACCTGGAATGCTGTTTTCCCGGGGATCGCAGTGGTGAGTAACCATGCATCATCAGG
AGTACGGATAAAATGCTTGATGGTCGGAAGAGGCATAAATTCCGTCAGCCAGTTTAGTCTGACCATCTCA
TCTGTAACATCATTGGCAACGCTACCTTTGCCATGTTTCAGAAACAACTCTGGCGCATCGGGCTTCCCAT
ACAATCGATAGATTGTCGCACCTGATTGCCCGACATTATCGCGAGCCCATTTATACCCATATAAATCAGC
ATCCATGTTGGAATTTAATCGCGGCTTCGAGCAAGACGTTTCCCGTTGAATATGGCTCATAACACCCCTT
GTATTACTGTTTATGTAAGCAGACAGTTTTATTGTTCATGATGATATATTTTTATCTTGTGCAATGTAAC
ATCAGAGATTTTGAGACACAACGTGGCTTTGTTGAATAAATCGAACTTTTGCTGAGTTGAAGGATCAGAT
CACGCATCTTCCCGACAACGCAGACCGTTCCGTGGCAAAGCAAAAGTTCAAAATCACCAACTGGTCCACC
TACAACAAAGCTCTCATCAACCGTGGCTCCCTCACTTTCTGGCTGGATGATGGGGCGATTCAGGCCTGGT
ATGAGTCAGCAACACCTTCTTCACGAGGCAGACCTCTCGACGGAGTTCCACTGAGCGTCAGACCCCGTAG
AAAAGATCAAAGGATCTTCTTGAGATCCTTTTTTTCTGCGCGTAATCTGCTGCTTGCAAACAAAAAAACC
ACCGCTACCAGCGGTGGTTTGTTTGCCGGATCAAGAGCTACCAACTCTTTTTCCGAAGGTAACTGGCTTC
AGCAGAGCGCAGATACCAAATACTGTTCTTCTAGTGTAGCCGTAGTTAGGCCACCACTTCAAGAACTCTG
TAGCACCGCCTACATACCTCGCTCTGCTAATCCTGTTACCAGTGGCTGCTGCCAGTGGCGATAAGTCGTG
TCTTACCGGGTTGGACTCAAGACGATAGTTACCGGATAAGGCGCAGCGGTCGGGCTGAACGGGGGGTTCG
TGCACACAGCCCAGCTTGGAGCGAACGACCTACACCGAACTGAGATACCTACAGCGTGAGCTATGAGAAA
GCGCCACGCTTCCCGAAGGGAGAAAGGCGGACAGGTATCCGGTAAGCGGCAGGGTCGGAACAGGAGAGCG
CACGAGGGAGCTTCCAGGGGGAAACGCCTGGTATCTTTATAGTCCTGTCGGGTTTCGCCACCTCTGACTT
GAGCGTCGATTTTTGTGATGCTCGTCAGGGGGGCGGAGCCTATGGAAAAACGCCAGCAACGCGGCCTTTT
TACGGTTCCTGGCCTTTTGCTGGCCTTTTGCTCACATGTTCTTTCCTGCGTTATCCCCTGATTCTGTGGA
TAACCGTATTACCGCCTTTGAGTGAGCTGATACCGCTCGCCGCAGCCGAACGACCGAGCGCAGCGAGTCA
GTGAGCGAGGAAGCGGAAGAAGCTCGCACATTCAGCAGCGTTTTTCAGCGCGTTTTCGATCAACGTTTCA
ATGTTGGTATCAACACCAGGTTTAACTTTGAACTTATCGGCACTGACGGTTACTGATTTTGAACTTTTGC
TTTGCCACGGAACGGTCTGCGTTGTCGGGAAGATGCGTGATCTGATCCTTCAACTCAGCAAAAGT
Features (pLannotate 1.2.2; 22 found; start..end, strand, type, name):
      2..91      +  CDS            lacI (fragment): lac repressor; lacI; The lac repressor binds to the lac operator to inhibit transcription in E. coli. This inhibition can be relieved by adding lactose or isopropyl-β-D-thiogalactopyranoside (IPTG).
    104..125     +  protein_bind   CAP binding site: CAP binding activates transcription in the presence of cAMP. E. coli catabolite activator protein
    140..170     +  promoter       lac promoter: promoter for the E. coli lac operon
    178..194     +  protein_bind   lac operator: The lac repressor binds to the lac operator to inhibit transcription in E. coli. This inhibition can be relieved by adding lactose or isopropyl-β-D-thiogalactopyranoside (IPTG). lac repressor encoded by lacI
    231..286     -  misc_feature   MCS: pUC18/19 multiple cloning site
    287..306     -  misc_feature   MCS (fragment): pUC18/19 multiple cloning site
    312..394     +  enhancer       CMV enhancer (fragment): human cytomegalovirus immediate early enhancer; contains an 18-bp deletion relative to the standard CMV enhancer
    466..483     -  promoter       CMV promoter (fragment): human cytomegalovirus (CMV) immediate early promoter
    546..597     +  promoter       CMVd2 promoter: truncated human cytomegalovirus (CMV) immediate early promoter that yields moderately reduced expression relative to the full-length promoter
    688..759     -  CDS            UL24_HHV11 (fragment): Experimental evidence at protein level: Swiss-Prot protein existence level 1. May participate in nuclear egress of viral particles. Plays a role in the dispersal of several host nucleolar proteins including NCL/nucleolin and NPM1. Since deletion of host NCL/nucleolin negatively impact on nuclear egress, UL24 supposedly acts on this process through its effect on host nucleoli. From Human herpesvirus 1 (strain 17) (HHV-1) (Human herpes simplex virus 1).
    829..1824    +  CDS            ΔTK: truncated herpes simplex virus thymidine kinase (Salomon et al., 1995) confers sensitivity to nucleoside analogs such as acyclovir or ganciclovir
   1936..2154    +  CDS            UL122 (fragment): VIE2_HCMVT - Experimental evidence at protein level: Swiss-Prot protein existence level 1. Stimulates viral early and late gene expression and thus play a crucial role in the regulation of productive infection. In addition, activates quiescent cells to reenter the cell cycle and upregulates several E2F-responsive genes, which are responsible for pushing the cell into S phase. In S-phase, inhibits cellular DNA synthesis and blocks further cell cycle progression. From Human cytomegalovirus (strain Towne) (HHV-5) (Human herpesvirus 5).
   2633..2821    +  CDS            GATAD1 (fragment): GATD1_HUMAN - Also known as ODAG. Experimental evidence at protein level: Swiss-Prot protein existence level 1. Component of some chromatin complex recruited to chromatin sites methylated 'Lys-4' of histone H3 (H3K4me), with a preference for trimethylated form (H3K4me3). From Homo sapiens (Human).
   2855..2908    +  CDS            3xFLAG (fragment): three tandem FLAG® epitope tags
   2912..2936    +  CDS            3xFLAG (fragment): three tandem FLAG® epitope tags
   3020..3811    +  CDS            neo: KKA2_KLEPN - Also known as kan, nptII. Experimental evidence at protein level: Swiss-Prot protein existence level 1. Resistance to kanamycin, neomycin, paromomycin, ribostamycin, butirosin and gentamicin B. From Klebsiella pneumoniae.
   4115..4177    -  CDS            ZNF701 (fragment): ZN701_HUMAN - Experimental evidence at protein level: Swiss-Prot protein existence level 1. May be involved in transcriptional regulation. From Homo sapiens (Human).
   4191..4400    -  CDS            C9orf85 (fragment): CI085_HUMAN - Experimental evidence at protein level: Swiss-Prot protein existence level 1. From Homo sapiens (Human).
   4467..4623    +  CDS            lacZα (fragment): LacZα fragment of β-galactosidase; lacZ fragment
   4705..5520    -  CDS            KanR: aminoglycoside phosphotransferase; aph(3')-Ia; confers resistance to kanamycin in bacteria or G418 (Geneticin®) in eukaryotes
   5705..5845    +  CDS            TRA2_ECOLX (fragment): Protein predicted: Swiss-Prot protein existence level 4. Required for transposition of transposon Tn903. From Escherichia coli.
   5900..6488    +  rep_origin     ori: high-copy-number ColE1/pMB1/pBR322/pUC origin of replication
