[The description below was written by a language model from this plasmid's Addgene catalogue record and pLannotate feature annotations shown in this document.]
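Description:
pFETCh_GATAD1 is a homology-directed repair donor plasmid built on the pFETCh_Donor backbone, designed to add a FLAG epitope tag to the 3' end of the endogenous human GATAD1 coding sequence as part of a CRISPR-based tagging system. It is a 6,855-nt, high-copy plasmid carrying a ColE1/pUC-type origin and a bacterial kanamycin resistance gene (aph(3')-Ia), along with pUC-derived lac promoter/operator, MCS and lacZα remnants. The two sequence records (depositor and repository sequencing) show the same 22 features and differ only in where numbering begins on the circle.

The payload consists of GATAD1 homology arms, inserted by Gibson assembly, flanking a 3XFLAG-P2A-NeoR cassette. The upstream arm includes a fragment annotated as the GATAD1 coding sequence, which is followed directly by the 3xFLAG tag and then the neo (nptII) open reading frame. The P2A peptide listed in the catalogue entry is not annotated, but it would fall in the gap between these two. No dedicated promoter is annotated for this cassette, so after correct integration the endogenous GATAD1 locus would be expected to drive one transcript, with 2A skipping giving FLAG-tagged GATAD1 and a separate neomycin phosphotransferase for G418 selection. The short ZNF701 and C9orf85 matches downstream of neo probably reflect incidental similarity within the downstream arm rather than intended elements.

Outside the arms, truncated CMV promoter and enhancer elements precede a truncated HSV thymidine kinase (ΔTK), which confers sensitivity to ganciclovir. A marker in this position could allow counter-selection against random integration of the whole plasmid, although the record does not state this use. The associated publication indicates that the tagged lines are intended for ChIP-seq of DNA-binding proteins using an anti-FLAG antibody. The matching guide RNA and Cas9 are not part of this plasmid.
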