Addgene plasmid #104036: pFETCh_GATAD1
Purpose: Donor vector for 3' FLAG tag of human GATAD1
Depositing lab: Eric Mendenhall & Richard M. Myers. Depositing organization: University of Alabama in Huntsville. Publication: CETCh-seq: CRISPR epitope tagging ChIP-seq of DNA-binding proteins. Savic D, Partridge EC, Newberry KM, Smith SB, Meadows SK, Roberts BS, Mackiewicz M, Mendenhall EM, Myers RM. Genome Res. 2015 Sep 9. 10.1101/gr.193540.115 PubMed 26355004.
Backbone
  Vector backbone: pFETCh_Donor
  Vector type: Mammalian Expression, CRISPR
Growth in bacteria
  Bacterial resistance: Kanamycin, 50 μg/mL
  Growth temperature: 37°C
  Growth strain: DH5alpha
  Copy number: High Copy
Gene/Insert
  Gene/Insert name: GATAD1 homology arms
  Species: H. sapiens (human)
  Entrez Gene: GATAD1 (a.k.a. CMD2B, ODAG, RG083M05.2)
  Tag / fusion protein: 3XFLAG-P2A-NeoR (C terminal on backbone)
  Cloning method: Gibson Cloning
  Sequencing primers: 5′ acgcctgtgaaaccgtacta
Terms and licenses: Academic/Nonprofit Terms; Industry Terms: Not Available to Industry
Depositor comments: Note: This plasmid is part of the Mendenhall and Meyers CRISPR-based Tagging system to add a tag (currently using FLAG) to endogenous proteins. Please see https://www.addgene.org/crispr/tagging/ for more details.
How to cite: pFETCh_GATAD1 was a gift from Eric Mendenhall & Richard M. Myers (Addgene plasmid # 104036 ; http://n2t.net/addgene:104036 ; RRID:Addgene_104036)
